Addgene plasmid #248736: pEM403
Purpose: pLacI43 driving sfGFP in pNBU2 integrative Bacteroides plasmid
Depositing lab: Carolina Tropini. Depositing organization: University of British Columbia. Publication: A Bacteroides synthetic biology toolkit to build an in vivo malabsorption biosensor. McCallum G, Burckhardt JC, He J, Hong A, Potvin-Trottier L, Tropini C. Cell. 2026 Feb 19;189(4):1245-1261.e21. doi: 10.1016/j.cell.2025.12.052. Epub 2026 Jan 28. PubMed 41610848.
Backbone
  Vector backbone: pNBU2
  Vector type: Bacterial Expression
Growth in bacteria
  Bacterial resistance: Ampicillin, 100 μg/mL
  Growth temperature: 37°C
  Growth strain: Invitrogen One Shot PIR2 Chemically Competent
  Copy number: Low Copy
Gene/Insert
  Gene/Insert name: PBfP2E5-RBS1PLP-LacI-rrnBT1-pLacI43-RBS1PLP-sfGFP-rrnBT2
  Species: Synthetic
  Cloning method: Golden Gate
Terms and licenses: Academic/Nonprofit Terms; Industry Terms: Not Available to Industry
How to cite: pEM403 was a gift from Carolina Tropini (Addgene plasmid # 248736 ; http://n2t.net/addgene:248736 ; RRID:Addgene_248736)
