[The description below was written by a language model from this plasmid's Addgene catalogue record and pLannotate feature annotations shown in this document.]
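Description:
pEM403 is a bacterial expression plasmid built on the pNBU2 backbone, an integrative vector for Bacteroides. In E. coli it replicates from the R6K γ origin, which depends on the pi initiator protein and therefore needs a pir-type host such as the PIR2 strain listed in the record. There it is kept at low copy under ampicillin selection through the β-lactamase gene. An incP oriT, flanked by a traJ fragment, allows conjugative mobilisation into a recipient. An annotated erm-type rRNA methylase gene, which confers macrolide-lincosamide-streptogramin B resistance, presumably serves as the selectable marker after transfer. The R6K origin should not function without pi, so the plasmid is expected to persist in Bacteroides only by chromosomal integration. The feature table does not annotate the NBU2 integrase or attachment site, and roughly 2 kb between the payload and AmpR carries no annotation.

The synthetic insert was assembled by Golden Gate cloning and forms a two-unit, LacI-regulated reporter circuit. The PBfP2E5 promoter with the RBS1PLP ribosome binding site drives the lac repressor, and this unit ends at an rrnB T1 terminator. Downstream, the pLacI43 promoter, where a lac operator is annotated, uses the same ribosome binding site to drive superfolder GFP and is closed by rrnB T2. Short matches to 3xFLAG and a His-containing composite tag follow the sfGFP coding sequence, suggesting a C-terminal epitope tail, although the catalogue entry does not mention one. LacI binding at the operator should repress sfGFP, with relief by IPTG or lactose. The construct thus reports the behaviour of the pLacI43 promoter as part of a Bacteroides synthetic biology toolkit.
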