Features (pLannotate 1.2.2; 15 found; start..end, strand, type, name):
      2..44      -  terminator     rrnB T1 terminator: Escherichia coli rrnB; transcription terminator T1 from the E. coli rrnB gene
    260..1330    +  CDS            lacI: lac repressor; lacI; The lac repressor binds to the lac operator to inhibit transcription in E. coli. This inhibition can be relieved by adding lactose or isopropyl-β-D-thiogalactopyranoside (IPTG).
   1445..1526    +  terminator     rrnB T1 terminator: Escherichia coli rrnB; transcription terminator T1 from the E. coli rrnB gene
   1658..1674    +  protein_bind   lac operator: The lac repressor binds to the lac operator to inhibit transcription in E. coli. This inhibition can be relieved by adding lactose or isopropyl-β-D-thiogalactopyranoside (IPTG). lac repressor encoded by lacI
   1793..2506    +  CDS            superfolder GFP: GFP variant that folds robustly even when fused to poorly folded proteins (Pédelacq et al., 2006)
   2519..2553    +  CDS            3xFLAG (fragment): three tandem FLAG® epitope tags
   2564..2580    +  CDS            3xFLAG (fragment): three tandem FLAG® epitope tags
   2588..2604    +  CDS            capTEV™ (fragment): composite tag for in vivo biotinylation, TEV protease cleavage, and 6xHis tagging
   2628..2655    +  terminator     rrnB T2 terminator: transcription terminator T2 from the E. coli rrnB gene
   4616..5476    -  CDS            AmpR: β-lactamase; bla; confers resistance to ampicillin, carbenicillin, and related antibiotics
   5477..5493    -  promoter       AmpR promoter (fragment): bla
   5964..6692    +  CDS            ermC': ERM_BACIU - Experimental evidence at protein level: Swiss-Prot protein existence level 1. This protein produces a dimethylation of the adenine residue at position 2085 in 23S rRNA, resulting in reduced affinity between ribosomes and macrolide-lincosamide-streptogramin B antibiotics. From Bacillus subtilis.
   6768..7156    -  rep_origin     R6K γ ori: γ replication origin from E. coli plasmid R6K; requires the R6K initiator protein pi for replication
   7327..7436    +  oriT           oriT: incP origin of transfer
   7469..7514    +  CDS            traJ (fragment): oriT-recognizing protein; traJ
>Addgene plasmid #248736 | pEM403 | addgene full sequence | sequence record 496776 | Addgene NGS Result
GATAAAACGAAAGGCTCAGTCGAAAGACTGGGCCTTTCGTTTTACAATTGGGCTACCTTTTTTTTGTTTT
GTTTGCAATGGTTAATCTATTGTTAAAATTTAAAGTTTCACTTGAACTTTCAAATAATGTTCTTATATTT
CCAGTGTCGAAAGAAACAAAGTAGGACTGATCACACAACATTTAAAAAATAACATTATGAAAGCACTCGA
AAAGAGATTCAAAGGTAATATTAACAATAATTTATTTTCAATGGTGAATGTGAAACCAGTAACGTTATAC
GATGTCGCAGAGTATGCCGGTGTCTCTTATCAGACCGTTTCCCGCGTGGTGAACCAGGCCAGCCACGTTT
CTGCGAAAACGCGGGAAAAAGTGGAAGCGGCGATGGCGGAGCTGAATTACATTCCCAACCGCGTGGCACA
ACAACTGGCGGGCAAACAGTCGTTGCTGATTGGCGTTGCCACCTCCAGTCTGGCCCTGCACGCGCCGTCG
CAAATTGTCGCGGCGATTAAATCTCGCGCCGATCAACTGGGTGCCAGCGTGGTGGTGTCGATGGTAGAAC
GAAGCGGCGTCGAAGCCTGTAAAGCGGCGGTGCACAATCTTCTCGCGCAACGCGTCAGTGGGCTGATCAT
TAACTATCCGCTGGATGACCAGGATGCCATTGCTGTGGAAGCTGCCTGCACTAATGTTCCGGCGTTATTT
CTTGATGTCTCTGACCAGACACCCATCAACAGTATTATTTTCTCCCATGAAGACGGTACGCGACTGGGCG
TGGAGCATCTGGTCGCATTGGGTCACCAGCAAATCGCGCTGTTAGCGGGCCCATTAAGTTCTGTCTCGGC
GCGTCTGCGTCTGGCTGGCTGGCATAAATATCTCACTCGCAATCAAATTCAGCCGATAGCGGAACGGGAA
GGCGACTGGAGTGCCATGTCCGGTTTTCAACAAACCATGCAAATGCTGAATGAGGGCATCGTTCCCACTG
CGATGCTGGTTGCCAACGATCAGATGGCGCTGGGCGCAATGCGCGCCATTACCGAGTCCGGGCTGCGCGT
TGGTGCGGATATCTCGGTAGTGGGATACGACGATACCGAAGACAGCTCATGTTATATCCCGCCGTTAACC
ACCATCAAACAGGATTTTCGCCTGCTGGGGCAAACCAGCGTGGACCGCTTGCTGCAACTCTCTCAGGGCC
AGGCGGTGAAGGGCAATCAGCTGTTGCCAGTTTCACTGGTGAAAAGAAAAACCACCCTGGCGCCCAATAC
GCAAACCGCCTCTCCCCGCGCGTTGGCCGATTCATTAATGCAGCTGGCACGACAGGTTTCCCGACTGGAA
GAGACGTAAGTGGAGTGACCTTAAATCAAGGACGATATTAATCGGAAGGAGTATTCAACGTGATGAAGTC
GCAGGGTTGACGTGGGACGTCTCTGATCGGATCTCCAGGCATATAAAACGAAAGGCTCAGTCGAAAGACT
GGGCCTTTCGTTTTATCTGTTGTTTGTCGGTGAACGCTCTCCTGAGTAGGACAAATCCCAAAGCACTGCT
CGCTTTGTTAAGACGGCCCAAAGCACTGCTCGCTTTGTTAAGACGGCAATTGGGCTACCTTTTTTTTGTT
TTGTTTGCAATGGTTAATCTATTGTTAAAATTTAAAGTTTCACTTGATTGTGAGCGGATAACAATTATAT
TTGCAGTGTCGAAAGAAACAAAGTAGGACTGATCACACAACATTTAAAAAATAACATTATGAAAGCACTC
GAAAAGAGATTCAAAGGTAATATTAACAATAATTTATTTTCAATGCGTAAAGGCGAAGAGCTGTTCACTG
GTGTCGTCCCTATTCTGGTGGAACTGGATGGTGATGTCAACGGTCATAAGTTTTCCGTGCGTGGCGAGGG
TGAAGGTGACGCAACTAATGGTAAACTGACGCTGAAGTTCATCTGTACTACTGGTAAACTGCCGGTTCCT
TGGCCGACTCTGGTAACGACGCTGACTTATGGTGTTCAGTGCTTTGCTCGTTATCCGGACCATATGAAGC
AGCATGACTTCTTCAAGTCCGCCATGCCGGAAGGCTATGTGCAGGAACGCACGATTTCCTTTAAGGATGA
CGGCACGTACAAAACGCGTGCGGAAGTGAAATTTGAAGGCGATACCCTGGTAAACCGCATTGAGCTGAAA
GGCATTGACTTTAAAGAAGACGGCAATATCCTGGGCCATAAGCTGGAATACAATTTTAACAGCCACAATG
TTTACATCACCGCCGATAAACAAAAAAATGGCATTAAAGCGAATTTTAAAATTCGCCACAACGTGGAGGA
TGGCAGCGTGCAGCTGGCTGATCACTACCAGCAAAACACTCCAATCGGTGATGGTCCTGTTCTGCTGCCA
GACAATCACTATCTGAGCACGCAAAGCGTTCTGTCTAAAGATCCGAACGAGAAACGCGATCATATGGTTC
TGCTGGAGTTCGTAACCGCAGCGGGCATCACGCATGGTATGGATGAACTGTACAAAGGATCTGATTACAA
GGACGATGATGATAAGGACTACAAAGATGATGATGACAAAGATTATAAGGACGATGATGATAAAGGTCAT
CATCATCATCATCACTAAATCCTAGCTGATTAGCTCGAGAAGGCCATCCTGACGGATGGCCTTTTTTTTG
TATCGAGACGACTAGTGTAATTGCCTATCTTCCAGTGATGGAACAGCATTTGTGCATTGGCTGCAACAAT
CAGCCTTACTTGTGCCTGTTCTATTTCCGAACCGACCGCTTGTATGAATGCATCAAAATTCGTTTTCTCT
ACGTTGGATTCCTTGTTGCTCATATTGTGATGATAATTTCTACAAATATAGTCATTGGTAACTATCTATG
AAACTGTTTGATACTTTTATAGTTGATTAAACTTGTTCATGGCATTTGCCTTAATATCATCCGCTATGTC
AATGTAGGGTTTCATAGCTTTGTAGTCGCTGTGTCCCGTCCATTTCATGACCACCTGTGCCGGGATTCCG
AGAGCCAGCGCATTGCAGATGAATGTCCTTTTTCCTGCATGGGTACTGAGCAAAGCGTATTTGGGTGTGA
CTTCATCAATACGTTCATTTCCCTTGTAGTAGGTTTCCCGTACAGGCTCGTTGATTTCTGCCAGTTCGCC
CAGCTCTTTCAGGTAATCGTTCATCTTCTGGTTGCTGATGACGGGCAGAGCCATGTAATTCTCGAAATGG
ATGTCCTTGTATTTGTCCAGTATGGCTTTGCTGTATTTGTTCAGTTCAATCGTCAGGCTGTCGGCAGTCT
TGACTGTGGTTATTTCGATGTGGTCGGACTTCACATCGCTTCTTTTCAGATTGCGAACATCCGAATACCG
CAAACTCGTAAAGCAGCAGAACAGGAAAACATCACGCACACGTTCCAGGTATTGCTTATCCTTGGGTATC
TGGTAGTCTTTCAGCTTGTTCAGTTCATCCCAAGTCAGGAAGATTACTTTTTTCGAGGTGGTTTTCAGTT
TCGGTTTGAACGTATCGTATGCAATGTTCTGATGATGTCCTTTCTTGAAGCTCCAGCGCAGGAACCATTT
GAGGAATCCCATTTGCTTGCCGATGGTGCTGTTTCTCATATCCTTGGTGTCACGCAGGAAGTTGACGTAT
TCGTTCAATCCAAACTCGTTGAAATAGTTGAACGTTGCATCCTCCTTGAACTCTTTGAGGTGGTTCCTCA
CTGCTGCAAATTTTTCATAGGTGGATGCCGTCCAGTTATTCTGGTTACCGCACTCTTTTACAAACTCATC
GAACACCTCCCAAAAGCTGACAGGGGCTTCTTCCGGCTGTTCTTCACTGGTGTCTTTCATTCTCATGTTG
AAAGCTTCCTTCAACTGTTGGGTCGTTGGCATGACCTCCTGCACCTCAAATTCCTTGAAAATATTCTGGA
TTTCGGCATAGTATTTCAGCAAGTCCGTATTGATTTCGGCTGCACTTTGCTTTAGCTTGTTGGTACATCC
GTTCTTTACCCGCTGCTTATCTGCATCCCATTTGGCTACGTCAATCCGGTAGCCCGTTGTAAACTCGATA
CGTTGGCTGGCAAAGATGACACGCATACGGATGGGTACGTTCTCTACGATTGGCACACCGTTCTTTTTCC
GGCTCTCCAATGCAAAAATGATGTTGCGCTTGATATTCATAATTGGGTGCGTTTGAAATTCTACACCCAA
ATATACACCCAATTATTGAGATAGCAAAAGACATTTAGAAACATTTACTTTTACTCTATATTGTAATTTA
CACTTGATTATCAGTCGTTTGCAGTTTTATGATATTCTGTGAAAGTATAAGTTCGAGAGCCTGTCTCTCC
GCAAAAAACGCTGAAAATCAGCAGATTGCAAAACAAACACCCTGTTTTACACCCAAGAATGTAAAGTCGG
GTGTTTTTGTTTTATTTAAGATAATACAACCACTACATAATAAAAGAGTAGCGATATTAAAAGAATCCGA
TGAGAAAAGACTAATATTTATCTATCCATTCAGTTTGATTTCTCAGGACTTTACATCGTCCTGAAAGTAT
TTGTTGGTACCGGTACCGAGGACGCGACAGCTGCAGACGCGTTATGAGTAAACTTGGTCTGACAGTTACC
AATGCTTAATCAGTGAGGCACCTATCTCAGCGATCTGTCTATTTCGTTCATCCATAGTTGCCTGACTCCC
CGTCGTGTAGATAACTACGATACGGGAGGGCTTACCATCTGGCCCCAGTGCTGCAATGATACCGCGGGAC
CCACGCTCACCGGCTCCAGATTTATCAGCAATAAACCAGCCAGCCGGAAGGGCCGAGCGCAGAAGTGGTC
CTGCAACTTTATCCGCCTCCATCCAGTCTATTAATTGTTGCCGGGAAGCTAGAGTAAGTAGTTCGCCAGT
TAATAGTTTGCGCAACGTTGTTGCCATTGCTACAGGCATCGTGGTGTCACGCTCGTCGTTTGGTATGGCT
TCATTCAGCTCCGGTTCCCAACGATCAAGGCGAGTTACATGATCCCCCATGTTGTGCAAAAAAGCGGTTA
GCTCCTTCGGTCCTCCGATCGTTGTCAGAAGTAAGTTGGCCGCAGTGTTATCACTCATGGTTATGGCAGC
ACTGCATAATTCTCTTACTGTCATGCCATCCGTAAGATGCTTTTCTGTGACTGGTGAGTACTCAACCAAG
TCATTCTGAGAATAGTGTATGCGGCGACCGAGTTGCTCTTGCCCGGCGTCAATACGGGATAATACCGCGC
CACATAGCAGAACTTTAAAAGTGCTCATCATTGGAAAACGTTCTTCGGGGCGAAAACTCTCAAGGATCTT
ACCGCTGTTGAGATCCAGTTCGATGTAACCCACTCGTGCACCCAACTGATCTTCAGCATCTTTTACTTTC
ACCAGCGTTTCTGGGTGAGCAAAAACAGGAAGGCAAAATGCCGCAAAAAAGGGAATAAGGGCGACACGGA
AATGTTGAATACTCATACTCTTCCTTTTTCAATCATGGCCGCGGGATTAAAAGTCGGGGATTGGTGAACA
AAAAGGTGTTTCTCTCTTTAAGAGAAATATCGTTTTGCTAAACAGTTGATATTGAGGTATCATTTTATCG
TAAAAGACATTTTTGCTCAACAATTGCTTGACGGAAATCAACAAATTTTAGCATTTTGTAAAAAAGTCGC
TATATAATTTGGTGAATTGGAGTTATTTTCATATTTTTGCATCCCGAAGAGTTTCTCTTAAAGAGAGAAA
CATCTTTTGCATACCTTTTCCGACCGAATTTTTATGTCGTAAAGAGGGGCTTTGCAGGGGGTGGACTCAG
AAAGATGAGAATAGATGACTATTGTAGTTGAAACACATAGAAAGTTGCTGATATACAGACCGATACGCAT
ATCGGGATGAACCATGAGTACGTTCTTTTCTCAAAAAACATAAATATTCGAAAAGAGATGCAATAAATTA
AGGAGAGGTTATAATGAACAAAGTAAATATAAAAGATAGTCAAAATTTTATTACTTCAAAATATCACATA
GAAAAAATAATGAATTGCATAAGTTTAGATGAAAAAGATAACATCTTTGAAATAGGTGCAGGGAAAGGTC
ATTTTACTGCTGGATTGGTAAAGAGATGTAATTTTGTAACGGCGATAGAAATTGATTCTAAATTATGTGA
GGTAACTCGTAATAAGCTCTTAAATTATCCTAACTATCAAATAGTAAATGATGATATACTGAAATTTACA
TTTCCTAGCCACAATCCATATAAAATATTTGGCAGCATACCTTACAACATAAGCACAAATATAATTCGAA
AAATTGTTTTTGAAAGTTCAGCCACAATAAGTTATTTAATAGTGGAATATGGTTTTGCTAAAATGTTATT
AGATACAAACAGATCACTAGCATTGCTGTTAATGGCAGAGGTAGATATTTCTATATTAGCAAAAATTCCT
AGGTATTATTTCCATCCAAAACCTAAAGTGGATAGCACATTAATTGTATTAAAAAGAAAGCCAGCAAAAA
TGGCATTTAAAGAGAGAAAAAAATATGAAACTTTTGTAATGAAATGGGTTAACAAAGAGTACGAAAAACT
GTTTACAAAAAATCAATTTAATAAAGCTTTAAAACATGCGAGAATATATGATATAAACAATATTAGTTTC
GAACAATTTGTATCGCTATTTAATAGTTATAAAATATTTAACGGCTAAAAACAATAGGCCACATGCAACT
GTAAATGTTTACGCGGGTACCGACACCGCGGTGGAGGGGAATTCCCATGTCAGCCGTTAAGTGTTCCTGT
GTCACTCAAAATTGCTTTGAGAGGCTCTAAGGGCTTCTCAGTGCGTTACATCCCTGGCTTGTTGTCCACA
ACCGTTAAACCTTAAAAGCTTTAAAAGCCTTATATATTCTTTTTTTTCTTATAAAACTTAAAACCTTAGA
GGCTATTTAAGTTGCTGATTTATATTAATTTTATTGTTCAAACATGAGAGCTTAGTACGTGAAACATGAG
AGCTTAGTACGTTAGCCATGAGAGCTTAGTACGTTAGCCATGAGGGTTTAGTTCGTTAAACATGAGAGCT
TAGTACGTTAAACATGAGAGCTTAGTACGTGAAACATGAGAGCTTAGTACGTACTATCAACAGGTTGAAC
TGCTGATCTTCAGATCCTCTACGCCGGACGCATCGTGGCCGGATCAATTCCGTTTTCCGCTGCATAACCC
TGCTTCGGGGTCATTATAGCGATTTTTTCGGTATATCCATCCTTTTTCGCACGATATACAGGATTTTGCC
AAAGGGTTCGTGTAGACTTTCCTTGGTGTATCCAACGGCGTCAGCCGGGCAGGATAGGTGAAGTAGGCCC
ACCCGCGAGCGGGTGTTCCTTCTTCACTGTCCCTTATTCGCACCTGGCGGTGCTCAACGGGAATCCTGCT
CTGCGAGGCTGGCCGGCTACCGCCGGCGTAACAGATGAGGGCAAGCGGATGGCTGATGAAACCAAGCCAA
CCAGGAAGGGCAGCCCACCTATCACGGAATTGATCCCCCTCGAATTGGAATTCGTTCCTCGATTCAGATC
TAAAGGATCCAATCTA
